>Addgene plasmid #123375 | TRAV8-1 | addgene full sequence | sequence record 243739 | Addgene NGS Result
TCGCGCGTTTCGGTGATGACGGTGAAAACCTCTGACACATGCAGCTCCCGGAGACGGTCACAGCTTGTCT
GTAAGCGGATGCCGGGAGCAGACAAGCCCGTCAGGGCGCGTCAGCGGGTGTTGGCGGGTGTCGGGGCTGG
CTTAACTATGCGGCATCAGAGCAGATTGTACTGAGAGTGCACCATATGCGGTGTGAAATACCGCACAGAT
GCGTAAGGAGAAAATACCGCATCAGGCGCCATTCGCCATTCAGGCTGCGCAACTGTTGGGAAGGGCGATC
GGTGCGGGCCTCTTCGCTATTACGCCAGCTGGCGAAAGGGGGATGTGCTGCAAGGCGATTAAGTTGGGTA
ACGCCAGGGTTTTCCCAGTCACGACGTTGTAAAACGACGGCCAGAGAATTCGAGCTCGGTACCTCGCGAA
TACATCTAGATGGTCTCTACCTGAACAAGGTGTTCCCACCCGAGGTCGCTGTGTTTGAGCCATCAGAAGC
AGAGATCTCCCACACCCAAAAGGCCACACTGGTGTGCCTGGCCACAGGCTTCTTCCCCGACCACGTGGAG
CTGAGCTGGTGGGTGAATGGGAAGGAGGTGCACAGTGGGGTCAGCACGGACCCGCAGCCCCTCAAGGAGC
AGCCCGCCCTCAATGACTCCAGATACTGCCTGAGCAGCCGCCTGAGGGTTTCGGCCACCTTCTGGCAGAA
CCCCCGCAACCACTTCCGCTGTCAAGTCCAGTTCTACGGGCTCTCGGAGAATGACGAGTGGACCCAGGAT
AGGGCCAAACCCGTCACCCAGATCGTCAGCGCCGAGGCCTGGGGTAGAGCAGACTGTGGCTTTACCTCGG
TGTCCTACCAGCAAGGGGTCCTGTCTGCCACCATCCTCTATGAGATCCTGCTAGGGAAGGCCACCCTGTA
TGCTGTGCTGGTCAGCGCCCTTGTGTTGATGGCCATGGTCAAGAGAAAGGATTTCAGGAGGAGGAGGAGC
GGCAGTGGAGTGAAACAGACTTTGAATTTTGACCTTCTCAAGTTGGCGGGAGACGTGGAGTCCAACCCAG
GGCCCATGCTCCTGTTGCTCATACCAGTGCTGGGGATGATTTTTGCCCTGAGAGATGCCAGAGCCCAGTC
TGTGAGCCAGCATAACCACCACGTAATTCTCTCTGAAGCAGCCTCACTGGAGTTGGGATGCAACTATTCC
TATGGTGGAACTGTTAATCTCTTCTGGTATGTCCAGTACCCTGGTCAACACCTTCAGCTTCTCCTCAAGT
ACTTTTCAGGGGATCCACTGGTTAAAGGCATCAAGGGCTTTGAGGCTGAATTTATAAAGAGTAAATTCTC
CTTTAATCTGAGGAAACCCTCTGTGCAGTGGAGTGACACAGCTGAGTACTGAGACCATCGGATCCCGGGC
CCGTCGACTGCAGAGGCCTGCATGCAAGCTTGGTGTAATCATGGTCATAGCTGTTTCCTGTGTGAAATTG
TTATCCGCTCACAATTCCACACAACATACGAGCCGGAAGCATAAAGTGTAAAGCCTGGGGTGCCTAATGA
GTGAGCTAACTCACATTAATTGCGTTGCGCTCACTGCCCGCTTTCCAGTCGGGAAACCTGTCGTGCCAGC
TGCATTAATGAATCGGCCAACGCGCGGGGAGAGGCGGTTTGCGTATTGGGCGCTCTTCCGCTTCCTCGCT
CACTGACTCGCTGCGCTCGGTCGTTCGGCTGCGGCGAGCGGTATCAGCTCACTCAAAGGCGGTAATACGG
TTATCCACAGAATCAGGGGATAACGCAGGAAAGAACATGTGAGCAAAAGGCCAGCAAAAGGCCAGGAACC
GTAAAAAGGCCGCGTTGCTGGCGTTTTTCCATAGGCTCCGCCCCCCTGACGAGCATCACAAAAATCGACG
CTCAAGTCAGAGGTGGCGAAACCCGACAGGACTATAAAGATACCAGGCGTTTCCCCCTGGAAGCTCCCTC
GTGCGCTCTCCTGTTCCGACCCTGCCGCTTACCGGATACCTGTCCGCCTTTCTCCCTTCGGGAAGCGTGG
CGCTTTCTCATAGCTCACGCTGTAGGTATCTCAGTTCGGTGTAGGTCGTTCGCTCCAAGCTGGGCTGTGT
GCACGAACCCCCCGTTCAGCCCGACCGCTGCGCCTTATCCGGTAACTATCGTCTTGAGTCCAACCCGGTA
AGACACGACTTATCGCCACTGGCAGCAGCCACTGGTAACAGGATTAGCAGAGCGAGGTATGTAGGCGGTG
CTACAGAGTTCTTGAAGTGGTGGCCTAACTACGGCTACACTAGAAGAACAGTATTTGGTATCTGCGCTCT
GCTGAAGCCAGTTACCTTCGGAAAAAGAGTTGGTAGCTCTTGATCCGGCAAACAAACCACCGCTGGTAGC
GGTGGTTTTTTTGTTTGCAAGCAGCAGATTACGCGCAGAAAAAAAGGATCTCAAGAAGATCCTTTGATCT
TTTCTACGGGGTCTGACGCTCAGTGGAACGAAAACTCACGTTAAGGGATTTTGGTCATGAGATTATCAAA
AAGGATCTTCACCTAGATCCTTTTAAATTAAAAATGAAGTTTTAAATCAAGCCCAATCTGAATAATGTTA
CAACCAATTAACCAATTCTGATTAGAAAAACTCATCGAGCATCAAATGAAACTGCAATTTATTCATATCA
GGATTATCAATACCATATTTTTGAAAAAGCCGTTTCTGTAATGAAGGAGAAAACTCACCGAGGCAGTTCC
ATAGGATGGCAAGATCCTGGTATCGGTCTGCGATTCCGACTCGTCCAACATCAATACAACCTATTAATTT
CCCCTCGTCAAAAATAAGGTTATCAAGTGAGAAATCACCATGAGTGACGACTGAATCCGGTGAGAATGGC
AAAAGTTTATGCATTTCTTTCCAGACTTGTTCAACAGGCCAGCCATTACGCTCGTCATCAAAATCACTCG
CATCAACCAAACCGTTATTCATTCGTGATTGCGCCTGAGCGAGACGAAATACGCGATCGCTGTTAAAAGG
ACAATTACAAACAGGAATCGAATGCAACCGGCGCAGGAACACTGCCAGCGCATCAACAATATTTTCACCT
GAATCAGGATATTCTTCTAATACCTGGAATGCTGTTTTTCCGGGGATCGCAGTGGTGAGTAACCATGCAT
CATCAGGAGTACGGATAAAATGCTTGATGGTCGGAAGAGGCATAAATTCCGTCAGCCAGTTTAGTCTGAC
CATCTCATCTGTAACATCATTGGCAACGCTACCTTTGCCATGTTTCAGAAACAACTCTGGCGCATCGGGC
TTCCCATACAAGCGATAGATTGTCGCACCTGATTGCCCGACATTATCGCGAGCCCATTTATACCCATATA
AATCAGCATCCATGTTGGAATTTAATCGCGGCCTCGACGTTTCCCGTTGAATATGGCTCATAACACCCCT
TGTATTACTGTTTATGTAAGCAGACAGTTTTATTGTTCATGATGATATATTTTTATCTTGTGCAATGTAA
CATCAGAGATTTTGAGACACGGGCCAGAGCTGCA
Features (pLannotate 1.2.2; 12 found; start..end, strand, type, name):
    137..236     +  misc_feature   bom (fragment): basis of mobility region from pBR322
    242..399     -  CDS            lacZα (fragment): LacZα fragment of β-galactosidase; lacZ fragment
    441..965     +  CDS            TRBC1: TRBC1_HUMAN - Experimental evidence at protein level: Swiss-Prot protein existence level 1. Constant region of T cell receptor (TR) beta chain (PubMed:24600447). Alpha-beta T cell receptors are antigen specific receptors which are essential to the immune response and are present on the cell surface of T lymphocytes. Recognize peptide-major histocompatibility (MH) (pMH) complexes that are displayed by antigen presenting cells (APC), a prerequisite for efficient T cell adaptive immunity against pathogens (PubMed:25493333). Binding of alpha-beta TR to pMH complex initiates TR-CD3 clustering on th
    990..1055    +  CDS            F2A: 2A peptide from foot-and-mouth disease virus polyprotein Eukaryotic ribosomes fail to insert a peptide bond between the Gly and Pro residues, yielding separate polypeptides.
   1056..1379    +  CDS            TVA1_MOUSE (fragment): Experimental evidence at protein level: Swiss-Prot protein existence level 1. From Mus musculus (Mouse).
   1468..1484    -  protein_bind   lac operator: The lac repressor binds to the lac operator to inhibit transcription in E. coli. This inhibition can be relieved by adding lactose or isopropyl-β-D-thiogalactopyranoside (IPTG). lac repressor encoded by lacI
   1492..1522    -  promoter       lac promoter: promoter for the E. coli lac operon
   1537..1558    -  protein_bind   CAP binding site: CAP binding activates transcription in the presence of cAMP. E. coli catabolite activator protein
   1571..1663    -  CDS            lacI (fragment): lac repressor; lacI; The lac repressor binds to the lac operator to inhibit transcription in E. coli. This inhibition can be relieved by adding lactose or isopropyl-β-D-thiogalactopyranoside (IPTG).
   1846..2434    -  rep_origin     ori: high-copy-number ColE1/pMB1/pBR322/pUC origin of replication
   2612..3421    -  CDS            KanR: aminoglycoside phosphotransferase; aph(3')-Ia; confers resistance to kanamycin in bacteria or G418 (Geneticin®) in eukaryotes
   3528..35      +  CDS            rop (fragment) (across the origin): Rop protein, which maintains plasmids at low copy number; rop
