[The description below was written by a language model from this plasmid's Addgene catalogue record and pLannotate feature annotations shown in this document.]
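Description:
TRAV8-1 is a small (about 3.5 kb) bacterial cloning plasmid built on the pUC57-kanamycin backbone. It serves as a modular parts donor for assembling T-cell receptor (TCR) expression constructs. It is propagated in E. coli from a high-copy ColE1/pUC-type origin and selected with kanamycin through the aph(3')-Ia resistance gene. The usual pUC remnants surround the cloning site: a lac promoter, lac operator and CAP binding site, fragments of lacZα and lacI, and partial bom and rop sequences. Although the catalogue lists it as a bacterial expression vector, nothing in the record points to a dedicated expression purpose in bacteria. No mammalian promoter or polyadenylation signal is annotated, so it appears to function as a storage and donor plasmid.

The catalogue names the insert as wild-type human TRAV8-1, a TCR alpha-chain variable gene segment. The feature table shows this sits within a larger contiguous block: a TCR beta constant region (matched to human TRBC1), then an F2A peptide from foot-and-mouth disease virus, then an alpha variable-region coding sequence. The annotation software labelled that last segment by homology to a mouse TCR alpha V protein, but it most likely corresponds to the stated human TRAV8-1 insert. This arrangement fits a single open reading frame design in which a beta chain and an alpha chain are joined by the 2A sequence. Ribosomal skipping at the 2A site would then yield the two chains as separate polypeptides.

The depositor notes Golden Gate cloning. This suggests the block is excised and combined with other fragments to build complete TCRs for testing antigen specificity, though the record does not state the type IIS enzyme sites or the destination vector.
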