Addgene plasmid #123375: TRAV8-1
Purpose: construction of TCR
Depositing lab: Catherine Wu. Depositing organization: Dana-Farber Cancer Institute. Publication: A cloning and expression system to probe T-cell receptor specificity and assess functional avidity to neoantigens. Hu Z, Anandappa AJ, Sun J, Kim J, Leet DE, Bozym DJ, Chen C, Williams L, Shukla SA, Zhang W, Tabbaa D, Steelman S, Olive O, Livak KJ, Kishi H, Muraguchi A, Guleria I, Stevens J, Lane WJ, Burkhardt UE, Fritsch EF, Neuberg D, Ott PA, Keskin DB, Hacohen N, Wu CJ. Blood. 2018 Nov 1;132(18):1911-1921. doi: 10.1182/blood-2018-04-843763. Epub 2018 Aug 27. PubMed 30150207.
Backbone
  Vector backbone: pUC57-kanamycin
  Vector type: Bacterial Expression
Growth in bacteria
  Bacterial resistance: Kanamycin, 50 μg/mL
  Growth temperature: 37°C
  Growth strain: DH5alpha
  Copy number: High Copy
Gene/Insert
  Gene/Insert name: TRAV8-1
  Species: H. sapiens (human)
  Mutation: WT
  Entrez Gene: TRAV8-1 (a.k.a. TCRAV1S1, TCRAV8S1, TRAV81)
  Cloning method: Unknown
Terms and licenses: Academic/Nonprofit Terms; Industry Terms: Not Available to Industry
Depositor comments: Cloning Method: Golden Gate.
How to cite: TRAV8-1 was a gift from Catherine Wu (Addgene plasmid # 123375 ; http://n2t.net/addgene:123375 ; RRID:Addgene_123375)
